Addgene plasmid #172606: px459-AMBRA1 #3
Purpose: Expresses gRNA #3 against AMBRA1 and Cas9 from S. pyogenes with 2A-Puro
Depositing lab: Michele Pagano. Depositing organization: NYU Grossman School of Medicine. Publication: CRL4(AMBRA1) is a master regulator of D-type cyclins. Simoneschi D, Rona G, Zhou N, Jeong YT, Jiang S, Milletti G, Arbini AA, O'Sullivan A, Wang AA, Nithikasem S, Keegan S, Siu Y, Cianfanelli V, Maiani E, Nazio F, Cecconi F, Boccalatte F, Fenyo D, Jones DR, Busino L, Pagano M. Nature. 2021 Apr;592(7856):789-793. doi: 10.1038/s41586-021-03445-y. Epub 2021 Apr 14. PubMed 33854235.
Backbone
  Vector backbone: px459
  Vector type: Mammalian Expression, CRISPR
  Selectable markers: Puromycin
Growth in bacteria
  Bacterial resistance: Ampicillin, 100 μg/mL
  Growth temperature: 37°C
  Growth strain: DH5alpha
  Copy number: Unknown
Gene/Insert
  Gene/Insert name: gRNA against AMBRA1
  gRNA/shRNA sequence: TGGTAGAAGATAAAACCCGG
  Species: H. sapiens (human)
  Insert size (bp): 20
  Entrez Gene: AMBRA1 (a.k.a. DCAF3, WDR94)
  Promoter: U6
  Cloning method: Restriction Enzyme; 5′ cloning site BbsI (destroyed during cloning); 3′ cloning site BbsI (destroyed during cloning)
  Sequencing primers: 5′ GACTATCATATGCTTACCGT
Terms and licenses: Academic/Nonprofit Terms; Industry Terms: Not Available to Industry
How to cite: px459-AMBRA1 #3 was a gift from Michele Pagano (Addgene plasmid # 172606 ; http://n2t.net/addgene:172606 ; RRID:Addgene_172606)
