[The description below was written by a language model from this plasmid's Addgene catalogue record and pLannotate feature annotations shown in this document.]
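Description:
px459-AMBRA1 #3 is an all-in-one mammalian CRISPR/Cas9 expression plasmid built on the px459 backbone. It delivers both a single guide RNA against human AMBRA1 (also known as DCAF3 or WDR94) and Streptococcus pyogenes Cas9 from one roughly 9.2 kb vector. It is propagated in E. coli using a high-copy ColE1/pUC-type origin and ampicillin resistance (β-lactamase under its own promoter). An f1 phage origin is also present. The small bom and rop fragments and the single AAV2 ITR annotated downstream of the expression cassette appear to be backbone remnants rather than functional elements. With only one ITR annotated, the record does not support use as an AAV packaging vector.

The 20-nt guide, the third in a set of AMBRA1 guides judging by the name, was cloned between BbsI sites that were destroyed in the process. This places it directly downstream of the human U6 RNA polymerase III promoter and upstream of the S. pyogenes gRNA scaffold, so a complete sgRNA is transcribed. A second cassette uses a CMV enhancer, chicken β-actin promoter and hybrid intron to drive Cas9. Cas9 is annotated as adjoining N- and C-terminal portions that together form one continuous coding region, followed by a nucleoplasmin nuclear localization signal. According to the stated purpose, puromycin N-acetyltransferase is linked to Cas9 through a 2A peptide, so both proteins come from one transcript, which ends at a bGH polyadenylation signal.

Transfected cells can therefore be enriched with puromycin. The construct is suited to disrupting AMBRA1 in human cells, and the associated publication concerns the role of CRL4(AMBRA1) in regulating D-type cyclins.
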