Features (pLannotate 1.2.2; 19 found; start..end, strand, type, name):
      1..241     +  promoter       U6 promoter: RNA polymerase III promoter for human U6 snRNA
    271..346     +  misc_RNA       gRNA scaffold: guide RNA scaffold for the Streptococcus pyogenes CRISPR/Cas9 system
    353..396     +  misc_RNA       gRNA scaffold (fragment): guide RNA scaffold for the Streptococcus pyogenes CRISPR/Cas9 system
    443..728     +  enhancer       CMV enhancer: human cytomegalovirus immediate early enhancer; contains an 18-bp deletion relative to the standard CMV enhancer
    730..1007    +  promoter       chicken β-actin promoter: No description available
   1008..1235    +  intron         hybrid intron: hybrid between chicken β-actin (CBA) and minute virus of mice (MMV) introns (Gray et al., 2011)
   1373..2974    +  CDS            Cas9(N): N-terminal portion of Streptococcus pyogenes Cas9 (Zetsche et al., 2015)
   2975..5473    +  CDS            Cas9(C): C-terminal portion of Streptococcus pyogenes Cas9 (Zetsche et al., 2015)
   5474..5521    +  CDS            nucleoplasmin NLS: bipartite nuclear localization signal from nucleoplasmin
   5591..6190    +  CDS            PuroR (fragment): puromycin N-acetyltransferase; pac from Streptomyces; confers resistance to puromycin
   6224..6335    +  polyA_signal   bGH poly(A) signal: bovine growth hormone polyadenylation signal
   6440..6580    +  repeat_region  AAV2 ITR: inverted terminal repeat of adeno-associated virus serotype 2 inverted
   6585..6636    -  misc_feature   bom (fragment): basis of mobility region from pBR322
   6655..7110    +  rep_origin     f1 ori (sequence partly withheld): f1 bacteriophage origin of replication; arrow indicates direction of (+) strand synthesis
   7111..7160    -  misc_feature   bom (fragment): basis of mobility region from pBR322
   7262..7297    -  CDS            rop (fragment): Rop protein, which maintains plasmids at low copy number; rop
   7392..7496    +  promoter       AmpR promoter: bla
   7497..8357    +  CDS            AmpR: β-lactamase; bla; confers resistance to ampicillin, carbenicillin, and related antibiotics
   8528..9116    +  rep_origin     ori: high-copy-number ColE1/pMB1/pBR322/pUC origin of replication
>Addgene plasmid #172606 | px459-AMBRA1 #3 | addgene full sequence | sequence record 340105 | Addgene NGS Result
GAGGGCCTATTTCCCATGATTCCTTCATATTTGCATATACGATACAAGGCTGTTAGAGAGATAATTGGAA
TTAATTTGACTGTAAACACAAAGATATTAGTACAAAATACGTGACGTAGAAAGTAATAATTTCTTGGGTA
GTTTGCAGTTTTAAAATTATGTTTTAAAATGGACTATCATATGCTTACCGTAACTTGAAAGTATTTCGAT
TTCTTGGCTTTATATATCTTGTGGAAAGGACGAAACACCGTGGTAGAAGATAAAACCCGGGTTTTAGAGC
TAGAAATAGCAAGTTAAAATAAGGCTAGTCCGTTATCAACTTGAAAAAGTGGCACCGAGTCGGTGCTTTT
TTGTTTTAGAGCTAGAAATAGCAAGTTAAAATAAGGCTAGTCCGTTTTTAGCGCGTGCGCCAATTCTGCA
GACAAATGGCTCTAGAGGTACCCGTTACATAACTTACGGTAAATGGCCCGCCTGGCTGACCGCCCAACGA
CCCCCGCCCATTGACGTCAATAGTAACGCCAATAGGGACTTTCCATTGACGTCAATGGGTGGAGTATTTA
CGGTAAACTGCCCACTTGGCAGTACATCAAGTGTATCATATGCCAAGTACGCCCCCTATTGACGTCAATG
ACGGTAAATGGCCCGCCTGGCATTGTGCCCAGTACATGACCTTATGGGACTTTCCTACTTGGCAGTACAT
CTACGTATTAGTCATCGCTATTACCATGGTCGAGGTGAGCCCCACGTTCTGCTTCACTCTCCCCATCTCC
CCCCCCTCCCCACCCCCAATTTTGTATTTATTTATTTTTTAATTATTTTGTGCAGCGATGGGGGCGGGGG
GGGGGGGGGGGCGCGCGCCRGGSGGGGSGGGGSGGGGSGRGGGGSGGGGSGGGGCGAGGCGGAGAGGTGC
GGCGGCAGCCAATCAGAGCGGCGCGCTCCGAAAGTTTCCTTTTATGGCGAGGCGGCGGCGGCGGCGGCCC
TATAAAAAGCGAAGCGCGCGGCGGGCGGGAGTCGCTGCGCGCTGCCTTCGCCCCGTGCCCCGCTCCGCCG
CCGCCTCGCGCCGCCCGCCCCGGCTCTGACTGACCGCGTTACTCCCACAGGTGAGCGGGCGGGACGGCCC
TTCTCCTCCGGGCTGTAATTAGCTGAGCAAGAGGTAAGGGTTTAAGGGATGGTTGGTTGGTGGGGTATTA
ATGTTTAATTACCTGGAGCACCTGCCTGAAATCACTTTTTTTCAGGTTGGACCGGTGCCACCATGGACTA
TAAGGACCACGACGGAGACTACAAGGATCATGATATTGATTACAAAGACGATGACGATAAGATGGCCCCA
AAGAAGAAGCGGAAGGTCGGTATCCACGGAGTCCCAGCAGCCGACAAGAAGTACAGCATCGGCCTGGACA
TCGGCACCAACTCTGTGGGCTGGGCCGTGATCACCGACGAGTACAAGGTGCCCAGCAAGAAATTCAAGGT
GCTGGGCAACACCGACCGGCACAGCATCAAGAAGAACCTGATCGGAGCCCTGCTGTTCGACAGCGGCGAA
ACAGCCGAGGCCACCCGGCTGAAGAGAACCGCCAGAAGAAGATACACCAGACGGAAGAACCGGATCTGCT
ATCTGCAAGAGATCTTCAGCAACGAGATGGCCAAGGTGGACGACAGCTTCTTCCACAGACTGGAAGAGTC
CTTCCTGGTGGAAGAGGATAAGAAGCACGAGCGGCACCCCATCTTCGGCAACATCGTGGACGAGGTGGCC
TACCACGAGAAGTACCCCACCATCTACCACCTGAGAAAGAAACTGGTGGACAGCACCGACAAGGCCGACC
TGCGGCTGATCTATCTGGCCCTGGCCCACATGATCAAGTTCCGGGGCCACTTCCTGATCGAGGGCGACCT
GAACCCCGACAACAGCGACGTGGACAAGCTGTTCATCCAGCTGGTGCAGACCTACAACCAGCTGTTCGAG
GAAAACCCCATCAACGCCAGCGGCGTGGACGCCAAGGCCATCCTGTCTGCCAGACTGAGCAAGAGCAGAC
GGCTGGAAAATCTGATCGCCCAGCTGCCCGGCGAGAAGAAGAATGGCCTGTTCGGAAACCTGATTGCCCT
GAGCCTGGGCCTGACCCCCAACTTCAAGAGCAACTTCGACCTGGCCGAGGATGCCAAACTGCAGCTGAGC
AAGGACACCTACGACGACGACCTGGACAACCTGCTGGCCCAGATCGGCGACCAGTACGCCGACCTGTTTC
TGGCCGCCAAGAACCTGTCCGACGCCATCCTGCTGAGCGACATCCTGAGAGTGAACACCGAGATCACCAA
GGCCCCCCTGAGCGCCTCTATGATCAAGAGATACGACGAGCACCACCAGGACCTGACCCTGCTGAAAGCT
CTCGTGCGGCAGCAGCTGCCTGAGAAGTACAAAGAGATTTTCTTCGACCAGAGCAAGAACGGCTACGCCG
GCTACATTGACGGCGGAGCCAGCCAGGAAGAGTTCTACAAGTTCATCAAGCCCATCCTGGAAAAGATGGA
CGGCACCGAGGAACTGCTCGTGAAGCTGAACAGAGAGGACCTGCTGCGGAAGCAGCGGACCTTCGACAAC
GGCAGCATCCCCCACCAGATCCACCTGGGAGAGCTGCACGCCATTCTGCGGCGGCAGGAAGATTTTTACC
CATTCCTGAAGGACAACCGGGAAAAGATCGAGAAGATCCTGACCTTCCGCATCCCCTACTACGTGGGCCC
TCTGGCCAGGGGAAACAGCAGATTCGCCTGGATGACCAGAAAGAGCGAGGAAACCATCACCCCCTGGAAC
TTCGAGGAAGTGGTGGACAAGGGCGCTTCCGCCCAGAGCTTCATCGAGCGGATGACCAACTTCGATAAGA
ACCTGCCCAACGAGAAGGTGCTGCCCAAGCACAGCCTGCTGTACGAGTACTTCACCGTGTATAACGAGCT
GACCAAAGTGAAATACGTGACCGAGGGAATGAGAAAGCCCGCCTTCCTGAGCGGCGAGCAGAAAAAGGCC
ATCGTGGACCTGCTGTTCAAGACCAACCGGAAAGTGACCGTGAAGCAGCTGAAAGAGGACTACTTCAAGA
AAATCGAGTGCTTCGACTCCGTGGAAATCTCCGGCGTGGAAGATCGGTTCAACGCCTCCCTGGGCACATA
CCACGATCTGCTGAAAATTATCAAGGACAAGGACTTCCTGGACAATGAGGAAAACGAGGACATTCTGGAA
GATATCGTGCTGACCCTGACACTGTTTGAGGACAGAGAGATGATCGAGGAACGGCTGAAAACCTATGCCC
ACCTGTTCGACGACAAAGTGATGAAGCAGCTGAAGCGGCGGAGATACACCGGCTGGGGCAGGCTGAGCCG
GAAGCTGATCAACGGCATCCGGGACAAGCAGTCCGGCAAGACAATCCTGGATTTCCTGAAGTCCGACGGC
TTCGCCAACAGAAACTTCATGCAGCTGATCCACGACGACAGCCTGACCTTTAAAGAGGACATCCAGAAAG
CCCAGGTGTCCGGCCAGGGCGATAGCCTGCACGAGCACATTGCCAATCTGGCCGGCAGCCCCGCCATTAA
GAAGGGCATCCTGCAGACAGTGAAGGTGGTGGACGAGCTCGTGAAAGTGATGGGCCGGCACAAGCCCGAG
AACATCGTGATCGAAATGGCCAGAGAGAACCAGACCACCCAGAAGGGACAGAAGAACAGCCGCGAGAGAA
TGAAGCGGATCGAAGAGGGCATCAAAGAGCTGGGCAGCCAGATCCTGAAAGAACACCCCGTGGAAAACAC
CCAGCTGCAGAACGAGAAGCTGTACCTGTACTACCTGCAGAATGGGCGGGATATGTACGTGGACCAGGAA
CTGGACATCAACCGGCTGTCCGACTACGATGTGGACCATATCGTGCCTCAGAGCTTTCTGAAGGACGACT
CCATCGACAACAAGGTGCTGACCAGAAGCGACAAGAACCGGGGCAAGAGCGACAACGTGCCCTCCGAAGA
GGTCGTGAAGAAGATGAAGAACTACTGGCGGCAGCTGCTGAACGCCAAGCTGATTACCCAGAGAAAGTTC
GACAATCTGACCAAGGCCGAGAGAGGCGGCCTGAGCGAACTGGATAAGGCCGGCTTCATCAAGAGACAGC
TGGTGGAAACCCGGCAGATCACAAAGCACGTGGCACAGATCCTGGACTCCCGGATGAACACTAAGTACGA
CGAGAATGACAAGCTGATCCGGGAAGTGAAAGTGATCACCCTGAAGTCCAAGCTGGTGTCCGATTTCCGG
AAGGATTTCCAGTTTTACAAAGTGCGCGAGATCAACAACTACCACCACGCCCACGACGCCTACCTGAACG
CCGTCGTGGGAACCGCCCTGATCAAAAAGTACCCTAAGCTGGAAAGCGAGTTCGTGTACGGCGACTACAA
GGTGTACGACGTGCGGAAGATGATCGCCAAGAGCGAGCAGGAAATCGGCAAGGCTACCGCCAAGTACTTC
TTCTACAGCAACATCATGAACTTTTTCAAGACCGAGATTACCCTGGCCAACGGCGAGATCCGGAAGCGGC
CTCTGATCGAGACAAACGGCGAAACCGGGGAGATCGTGTGGGATAAGGGCCGGGATTTTGCCACCGTGCG
GAAAGTGCTGAGCATGCCCCAAGTGAATATCGTGAAAAAGACCGAGGTGCAGACAGGCGGCTTCAGCAAA
GAGTCTATCCTGCCCAAGAGGAACAGCGATAAGCTGATCGCCAGAAAGAAGGACTGGGACCCTAAGAAGT
ACGGCGGCTTCGACAGCCCCACCGTGGCCTATTCTGTGCTGGTGGTGGCCAAAGTGGAAAAGGGCAAGTC
CAAGAAACTGAAGAGTGTGAAAGAGCTGCTGGGGATCACCATCATGGAAAGAAGCAGCTTCGAGAAGAAT
CCCATCGACTTTCTGGAAGCCAAGGGCTACAAAGAAGTGAAAAAGGACCTGATCATCAAGCTGCCTAAGT
ACTCCCTGTTCGAGCTGGAAAACGGCCGGAAGAGAATGCTGGCCTCTGCCGGCGAACTGCAGAAGGGAAA
CGAACTGGCCCTGCCCTCCAAATATGTGAACTTCCTGTACCTGGCCAGCCACTATGAGAAGCTGAAGGGC
TCCCCCGAGGATAATGAGCAGAAACAGCTGTTTGTGGAACAGCACAAGCACTACCTGGACGAGATCATCG
AGCAGATCAGCGAGTTCTCCAAGAGAGTGATCCTGGCCGACGCTAATCTGGACAAAGTGCTGTCCGCCTA
CAACAAGCACCGGGATAAGCCCATCAGAGAGCAGGCCGAGAATATCATCCACCTGTTTACCCTGACCAAT
CTGGGAGCCCCTGCCGCCTTCAAGTACTTTGACACCACCATCGACCGGAAGAGGTACACCAGCACCAAAG
AGGTGCTGGACGCCACCCTGATCCACCAGAGCATCACCGGCCTGTACGAGACACGGATCGACCTGTCTCA
GCTGGGAGGCGACAAAAGGCCGGCGGCCACGAAAAAGGCCGGCCAGGCAAAAAAGAAAAAGGAATTCGGC
AGTGGAGAGGGCAGAGGAAGTCTGCTAACATGCGGTGACGTCGAGGAGAATCCTGGCCCAATGACCGAGT
ACAAGCCCACGGTGCGCCTCGCCACCCGCGACGACGTCCCCAGGGCCGTACGCACCCTCGCCGCCGCGTT
CGCCGACTACCCCGCCACGCGCCACACCGTCGATCCGGACCGCCACATCGAGCGGGTCACCGAGCTGCAA
GAACTCTTCCTCACGCGCGTCGGGCTCGACATCGGCAAGGTGTGGGTCGCGGACGACGGCGCCGCGGTGG
CGGTCTGGACCACGCCGGAGAGCGTCGAAGCGGGGGCGGTGTTCGCCGAGATCGGCCCGCGCATGGCCGA
GTTGAGCGGTTCCCGGCTGGCCGCGCAGCAACAGATGGAAGGCCTCCTGGCGCCGCACCGGCCCAAGGAG
CCCGCGTGGTTCCTGGCCACCGTCGGAGTCTCGCCCGACCACCAGGGCAAGGGTCTGGGCAGCGCCGTCG
TGCTCCCCGGAGTGGAGGCGGCCGAGCGCGCCGGGGTGCCCGCCTTCCTGGAGACCTCCGCGCCCCGCAA
CCTCCCCTTCTACGAGCGGCTCGGCTTCACCGTCACCGCCGACGTCGAGGTGCCCGAAGGACCGCGCACC
TGGTGCATGACCCGCAAGCCCGGTGCCTGAGAATTCTAACTAGAGCTCGCTGATCAGCCTCGACTGTGCC
TTCTAGTTGCCAGCCATCTGTTGTTTGCCCCTCCCCCGTGCCTTCCTTGACCCTGGAAGGTGCCACTCCC
ACTGTCCTTTCCTAATAAAATGAGGAAATTGCATCGCATTGTCTGAGTAGGTGTCATTCTATTCTGGGGG
GTGGGGTGGGGCAGGACAGCAAGGGGGAGGATTGGGAAGAGAATAGCAGGCATGCTGGGGAGCGGCCGCA
GGAACCCCTAGTGATGGAGTTGGCCACTCCCTCTCTGCGCGCTCGCTCGCTCACTGAGGCCGGGCGACCA
AAGGTCGCCCGACGCCCGGGCTTTGCCCGGGCGGCCTCAGTGAGCGAGCGAGCGCGCAGCTGCCTGCAGG
GGCGCCTGATGCGGTATTTTCTCCTTACGCATCTGTGCGGTATTTCACACCGCATA
[95 nt withheld, positions 6637-6731]
T
[46 nt withheld, positions 6733-6778]
C
[141 nt withheld, positions 6780-6920]
CCTTTGACGTTGGAGTCCACGTTCTTT
[37 nt withheld, positions 6948-6984]
ACTCTATCTCGGGCTATTCTTTTGATTTATAAGGGATTTTGCCGATTTCGGTCTATTGGTTAAAAAATGA
GCTGATTTAACAAAAATTTAACGCGAATTTTAACAAAATATTAACGTTTACAATTTTATGGTGCACTCTC
AGTACAATCTGCTCTGATGCCGCATAGTTAAGCCAGCCCCGACACCCGCCAACACCCGCTGACGCGCCCT
GACGGGCTTGTCTGCTCCCGGCATCCGCTTACAGACAAGCTGTGACCGTCTCCGGGAGCTGCATGTGTCA
GAGGTTTTCACCGTCATCACCGAAACGCGCGAGACGAAAGGGCCTCGTGATACGCCTATTTTTATAGGTT
AATGTCATGATAATAATGGTTTCTTAGACGTCAGGTGGCACTTTTCGGGGAAATGTGCGCGGAACCCCTA
TTTGTTTATTTTTCTAAATACATTCAAATATGTATCCGCTCATGAGACAATAACCCTGATAAATGCTTCA
ATAATATTGAAAAAGGAAGAGTATGAGTATTCAACATTTCCGTGTCGCCCTTATTCCCTTTTTTGCGGCA
TTTTGCCTTCCTGTTTTTGCTCACCCAGAAACGCTGGTGAAAGTAAAAGATGCTGAAGATCAGTTGGGTG
CACGAGTGGGTTACATCGAACTGGATCTCAACAGCGGTAAGATCCTTGAGAGTTTTCGCCCCGAAGAACG
TTTTCCAATGATGAGCACTTTTAAAGTTCTGCTATGTGGCGCGGTATTATCCCGTATTGACGCCGGGCAA
GAGCAACTCGGTCGCCGCATACACTATTCTCAGAATGACTTGGTTGAGTACTCACCAGTCACAGAAAAGC
ATCTTACGGATGGCATGACAGTAAGAGAATTATGCAGTGCTGCCATAACCATGAGTGATAACACTGCGGC
CAACTTACTTCTGACAACGATCGGAGGACCGAAGGAGCTAACCGCTTTTTTGCACAACATGGGGGATCAT
GTAACTCGCCTTGATCGTTGGGAACCGGAGCTGAATGAAGCCATACCAAACGACGAGCGTGACACCACGA
TGCCTGTAGCAATGGCAACAACGTTGCGCAAACTATTAACTGGCGAACTACTTACTCTAGCTTCCCGGCA
ACAATTAATAGACTGGATGGAGGCGGATAAAGTTGCAGGACCACTTCTGCGCTCGGCCCTTCCGGCTGGC
TGGTTTATTGCTGATAAATCTGGAGCCGGTGAGCGTGGAAGCCGCGGTATCATTGCAGCACTGGGGCCAG
ATGGTAAGCCCTCCCGTATCGTAGTTATCTACACGACGGGGAGTCAGGCAACTATGGATGAACGAAATAG
ACAGATCGCTGAGATAGGTGCCTCACTGATTAAGCATTGGTAACTGTCAGACCAAGTTTACTCATATATA
CTTTAGATTGATTTAAAACTTCATTTTTAATTTAAAAGGATCTAGGTGAAGATCCTTTTTGATAATCTCA
TGACCAAAATCCCTTAACGTGAGTTTTCGTTCCACTGAGCGTCAGACCCCGTAGAAAAGATCAAAGGATC
TTCTTGAGATCCTTTTTTTCTGCGCGTAATCTGCTGCTTGCAAACAAAAAAACCACCGCTACCAGCGGTG
GTTTGTTTGCCGGATCAAGAGCTACCAACTCTTTTTCCGAAGGTAACTGGCTTCAGCAGAGCGCAGATAC
CAAATACTGTTCTTCTAGTGTAGCCGTAGTTAGGCCACCACTTCAAGAACTCTGTAGCACCGCCTACATA
CCTCGCTCTGCTAATCCTGTTACCAGTGGCTGCTGCCAGTGGCGATAAGTCGTGTCTTACCGGGTTGGAC
TCAAGACGATAGTTACCGGATAAGGCGCAGCGGTCGGGCTGAACGGGGGGTTCGTGCACACAGCCCAGCT
TGGAGCGAACGACCTACACCGAACTGAGATACCTACAGCGTGAGCTATGAGAAAGCGCCACGCTTCCCGA
AGGGAGAAAGGCGGACAGGTATCCGGTAAGCGGCAGGGTCGGAACAGGAGAGCGCACGAGGGAGCTTCCA
GGGGGAAACGCCTGGTATCTTTATAGTCCTGTCGGGTTTCGCCACCTCTGACTTGAGCGTCGATTTTTGT
GATGCTCGTCAGGGGGGCGGAGCCTATGGAAAAACGCCAGCAACGCGGCCTTTTTACGGTTCCTGGCCTT
TTGCTGGCCTTTTGCTCACATGT
